>Addgene plasmid #210174 | pRH3154 | addgene full sequence | sequence record 415807 | Addgene NGS Result
GGCCGCTGCTTGGCGGTCGAGTTTATCATTATCAATACTGCCATTTCAAAGAATACGTAAATAATTAATA
GTAGTGATTTTCCTAACTTTATTTAGTCAAAAAATTAGCCTTTTAATTCTGCTGTAACCCGTACATGCCC
AAAATAGGGGGCGGGTTACACAGAATATATAACATCGTAGGTGTCTGGGTGAACAGTTTATTCCTGGCAT
CCACTAAATATAATGGAGCCCGCTTTTTAAGCTGGCATCCAGAAAAAAAAAGAATCCCAGCACCAAAATA
TTGTTTTCTTCACCAACCATCAGTTCATAGGTCCATTCTCTTAGCGCAACTACAGAGAACAGGGGCACAA
ACAGGCAAAAAACGGGCACAACCTCAATGGAGTGATGCAACCTGCCTGGAGTAAATGATGACACAAGGCA
ATTGACCCACGCATGTATCTATCTCATTTTCTTACACCTTCTATTACCTTCTGCTCTCTCTGATTTGGAA
AAAGCTGAAAAAAAAGGTTGAAACCAGTTCCCTGAAATTATTCCCCTACTTGACTAATAAGTATATAAAG
ACGGTAGGTATTGATTGTAATTCTGTAAATCTATTTCTTAAACTTCTTAAATTCTACTTTTATAGTTAGT
CTTTTTTTTAGTTTTAAAACACCAAGAACTTAGTTTCGACGGATCTGCAGGAATTCGATATCAAGCTTAT
CGATACCGTCGACCTCGAGATGTCAATTACGAAGACTGAACTGGACGGTATATTGCCATTGGTGGCCAGA
GGTAAAGTTAGAGACATATATGAGGTAGACGCTGGTACGTTGCCGTTTGTTGCTACGGATCGTATCTCTG
CATATGACGTTATTATGGAAAACAGCATTCCTGAAAAGGGGATCCTATTGACCAAACTGTCAGAGTTCTG
GTTCAAGTTCCTGTCCAACGATGTTCGTAATCATTTGGTCGACATCGCCCCAGGTAAGACTATTTTCGAT
TATCTACCTGCAAAATTGAGCGAACCAAAGTACAAAACGCAACTAGAAGACCGCTCTCTATTGGTTCACA
AACATAAACTAATTCCATTGGAAGTAATTGTTAGAGGCTACATCACCGGATCTGCTTGGAAAGAGTACGT
AAAAACAGGTACTGTGCATGGTTTGAAACAACCTCAAGGACTTAAAGAATCTCAAGAGTTCCCAGAACCA
ATCTTCACCCCATCGACCAAGGCTGAACAAGGTGAACATGACGAAAACATCTCTCCTGCCCAGGCCGCTG
AGCTGGTGGGTGAAGATTTGTCACGTAGAGTGGCAGAACTGGCTGTAAAACTGTACTCCAAGTGCAAAGA
TTATGCTAAGGAGAAGGGCATCATCATCGCAGACACTAAATTCGAATTCGGTATTGACGAAAAGACCAAT
GAAATTATTCTAGTGGACGAGGTGCTAACGCCAGACTCCTCTAGATTCTGGAACGGTGCCTCTTATAAGG
TAGGAGAATCCCAAGATTCTTACGATAAGCAATTTTTAAGAGACTGGCTTACTGCTAATAAGTTGAACGG
TGTTAACGGCGTCAAAATGCCCCAAGACATTGTCGACAGGACAAGGGCCAAATATATAGAGGCTTATGAA
ACATTGACAGGGTCTAAATGGTCTCACGGTCGACGGATCCCCGGGTTAATTAACAGTAAAGGAGAAGAAC
TTTTCACTGGAGTTGTCCCAATTCTTGTTGAATTAGATGGTGATGTTAATGGGCACAAATTTTCTGTCAG
TGGAGAGGGTGAAGGTGATGCAACATACGGAAAACTTACCCTTAAATTTATTTGCACTACTGGAAAACTA
CCTGTTCCATGGCCAACACTTGTCACTACTTTCACTTATGGTGTTCAATGCTTTTCAAGATACCCAGATC
ATATGAAACGGCATGACTTTTTCAAGAGTGCCATGCCCGAAGGTTATGTACAGGAAAGAACTATATTTTT
CAAAGATGACGGGAACTACAAGACACGTGCTGAAGTCAAGTTTGAAGGTGATACCCTTGTTAATAGAATC
GAGTTAAAAGGTATTGATTTTAAAGAAGATGGAAACATTCTTGGACACAAATTGGAATACAACTATAACT
CACACAATGTATACATCATGGCAGACAAACAAAAGAATGGAATCAAAGTTAACTTCAAAATTAGACACAA
CATTGAAGATGGAAGCGTTCAACTAGCAGACCATTATCAACAAAATACTCCAATTGGCGATGGCCCTGTC
CTTTTACCAGACAACCATTACCTGTCCACACAATCTGCCCTTTCGAAAGATCCCAACGAAAAGAGAGACC
ACATGGTCCTTCTTGAGTTTGTAACAGCTGCTGGGATTACACATGGCATGGATGAACTATACAAATAGGG
CGCGCCACTTCTAAATAAGCGAATTTCTTATGATTTATGATTTTTATTATTAAATAAGTTATAAAAAAAA
TAAGTGTATACAAATTTTAAAGTGACTCTTAGGTTTTAAAACGAAAATTCTTATTCTTGAGTAACTCTTT
CCTGTAGGTCAGGTTGCTTTCTCAGGTATAGTATGAGGTCGCTCTTATTGACCACACCTCTACCGGCAGC
CCTATAGTGAGTCGTATTACGCGCGCTCACTGGCCGTCGTTTTACAACGTCGTGACTGGGAAAACCCTGG
CGTTACCCAACTTAATCGCCTTGCAGCACATCCCCCTTTCGCCAGCTGGCGTAATAGCGAAGAGGCCCGC
ACCGATCGCCCTTCCCAACAGTTGCGCAGCCTGAATGGCGAATGG
[124 nt withheld, positions 2776-2899]
C
[91 nt withheld, positions 2901-2991]
A
[49 nt withheld, positions 2993-3041]
CCTTTGACGTTGGAGTCCACGTTCTTT
[37 nt withheld, positions 3069-3105]
ACCCTATCTCGGTCTATTCTTTTGATTTATAAGGGATTTTGCCGATTTCGGCCTATTGGTTAAAAAATGA
GCTGATTTAACAAAAATTTAACGCGAATTTTAACAAAATATTAACGCTTACAATTTCCTGATGCGGTATT
TTCTCCTTACGCATCTGTGCGGTATTTCACACCGCATAGATCTTATGTATGAAATTCTTAAAAAAGGACA
CCTGTAAGCGTTGATTTCTATGTATGAAGTCCACATTTGATGTAATCATAACAAAGCCTAAAAAATAGGT
ATATCATTTTATAATTATTTGCTGTACAAGTATATCAATAAACTTATATATTACTTGTTTTCTAGATAAG
CTTCGTAACCGACAGTTTCTAACTTTTGTGCTTTGACAAGAACTTCTTCTTCTTGCTTTAATAAAAACTG
TTCCATTTTCGTTGTATAACTTGAATCATAAGCGCCAAGCAGTCTGACAGCCAACAGCGCAGCGTTCGTA
CTATTATTAATAGCGACGGTAGCTACTGGAACACCTCTAGGCATTTGCACAATTGAATGTAAAGAATCTA
CTCCATCTAGACAAGAACCTTTTACGGGCACACCGATGACAGGAAGTGGTGTCATTGCAGCCACCATACC
TGGCAAGTGAGCAGCCCCACCAGCTCCAGCGATAATTGTTTTAATTCCACGCTTGCTTGCGGAAATAGCA
TATGCTGACATCCTATGTGGAGTTCTATGAGCAGAGACTATTGTCACTTCAAATGGAACGCCAAAATCTT
TTAAAACCGCACATGCGGCAGACATTACCGGCAAGTCAGAGTCTGATCCCATGATGATTCCAACCAATGG
TTTGACCATTGCTTCCAAGTCCAACTTTTGAGCGACAGAGATTTTGATTGGAATATCAGTTCTACCTGTA
ATGTAGTTCAGCCTTTGTTCACATTCCGCCATACTGGAGGCAATAATATTTATGTGACCTACTTTTCTGT
TAGGTCTAGACTCTTTTCCATATAAGTACACTGAGGAACCTGGAGTCGCCAATGCTCTTTCGCAAGTTTC
TAGCTCTTTATCTTTTGTATGTTTGTCTCCAAGAACATTTAGCATAATGGCGTTCGTTGTAATGGTGGAG
AAAGATGTGAAATTCTTTGGCATTGGCAAATCCAATATTGATCTCAAATGAGCTTCAAATTGAGAAGTGA
CGCAAGCATCAATGGTATAATGTCCAGAGTTGTGAGGCCTTGGGGCAATTTCGTTAATAAGCAATTCCCC
TGTTTCTAAATAGAACATTTCCACACCAAATATACCACAACCGGGAAAAGATTTGATTGCATTTTCTGCC
AACAACTTCGCCTTAAGTTGAACGGAGTCCGGAACTCTAGCAGGCGCATAACATAAGTCACAAATATTGT
CCTTGTGGATAGTCTCTACAATTGGGTAAGAAAACACTAAACCGTTAACAGACCTCACAATCATGACTGC
TAATTCTTTAGTAAATGGTGCCCATTTTTCGGCGTACAAAGGACGATCCTTCAGTACTTCCAAAGCTTCC
GGAATCATTTCCTTATTCTTTACAACGAAGTTACCTCTTCCATCGTATGCCAAAGTCCTCGACTTCAAGA
CGAATGGAAAACCCAAATCTCTTCCAACATTCAATAGGGACGTCTCACTGGCTTGTTCCACAGGAACACT
TTGGGTAACTGCTATACCATTTTTGATTAAATGCTCTTTTTGAATATATTTGTCTTGTATCAATCTGATT
GTTTCTGGAGAAGGGTAAATTTTTAATTTGGGATGTTTTACTTGAAGATTCTTTAGTGTAGGAACATCAA
CATGCTCAATCTCAATCGTTAGCACATCACATTTTTCAGCTAGTTTTTCGATATCAAGAGGATTGGAAAA
GGAGCCATTAACGTGGTCATTGGAGTTGCTTATTTGTTTGGCAGGAGAATTTTCAGCATCTAGTATTACC
GTCTTAATGTTGAGCCTGTTTGCTGCCTCAACAATCATACGTCCCAATTGTCCCCCTCCTAATATACCAA
CTGTTCTAGAATCCATACTTGATTGTTTTGTCCGATTTTCTTGTTTTTCTTGATTGTTATAGTAGGATGT
ACTTAGAAGAGAGATCCAACGATTTTACGCACCAATTTATACATGAAATGCTCCATAATATTGTCCATTT
AGTTCTTAATAAAAGGTCAGCAAGAGTCAATCACTTAGTATTACCCGGTTCGTAGCCATGCAACAAGAGT
CATTTGTCAGCATAGCTGTAATAATCAATCATGACGTAAGAAATGTATCATAATTAAAAGTTGTTAAAGA
TGTCAGTGTTATGTTGGTGTTACAAAATTCTCGGCTTCTCACTAATATTTAATATCTCTTAAATTTTATC
TGTCTTTGATTCTTTTAAGAAAAGTTATGTATTATTCAAGAATTAATTCAGATCTATTCTTTTGATTTAT
AAGGGATTTTGCCGATTTCGGCCTATTGGTTAAAAAATGAGCTGATTTAACAAAAATTTAACGCGAATTT
TAACAAAATATTAACGCTTACAATTTCCTGATGCGGTATTTTCTCCTTACGCATCTGTGCGGTATTTCAC
ACCGCATATGGTGCACTCTCAGTACAATCTGCTCTGATGCCGCATAGTTAAGCCAGCCCCGACACCCGCC
AACACCCGCTGACGCGCCCTGACGGGCTTGTCTGCTCCCGGCATCCGCTTACAGACAAGCTGTGACCGTC
TCCGGGAGCTGCATGTGTCAGAGGTTTTCACCGTCATCACCGAAACGCGCGAGACGAAAGGGCCTCGTGA
TACGCCTATTTTTATAGGTTAATGTCATGATCTTTTTGTGTGGTGCCCTCCTCCTTGTCAATATTAATGT
TAAAGTGCAATTCTTTTTCCTTATCACGTTGAGCCATTAGTATCAATTTGCTTACCTGTATTCCTTTACA
TCCTCCTTTTTCTCCTTCTTGATAAATGTATGTAGATTGCGTATATAGTTTCGTCTACCCTATGAACATA
TTCCATTTTGTAATTTCGTGTCGTTTCTATTATGAATTTCATTTATAAAGTTTATGTACAAATATCATAA
AAAAAGAGAATCTTTTTAAGCAAGGATTTTCTTAACTTCTTCGGCGACAGCATCACCGACTTCGGTGGTA
CTGTTGGAACCACCTAAATCACCAGTTCTGATACCTGCATCCAAAACCTTTTTAACTGCATCTTCAATGG
CCTTACCTTCTTCAGGCAAGTTCAATGACAATTTCAACATCATTGCAGCAGACAAGATAGTGGCGATAGG
GTTGACCTTATTCTTTGGCAAATCTGGAGCAGAACCGTGGCATGGTTCGTACAAACCAAATGCGGTGTTC
TTGTCTGGCAAAGAGGCCAAGGACGCAGATGGCAACAAACCCAAGGAACCTGGGATAACGGAGGCTTCAT
CGGAGATGATATCACCAAACATGTTGCTGGTGATTATAATACCATTTAGGTGGGTTGGGTTCTTAACTAG
GATCATGGCGGCAGAATCAATCAATTGATGTTGAACCTTCAATGTAGGGAATTCGTTCTTGATGGTTTCC
TCCACAGTTTTTCTCCATAATCTTGAAGAGGCCAAAACATTAGCTTTATCCAAGGACCAAATAGGCAATG
GTGGCTCATGTTGTAGGGCCATGAAAGCGGCCATTCTTGTGATTCTTTGCACTTCTGGAACGGTGTATTG
TTCACTATCCCAAGCGACACCATCACCATCGTCTTCCTTTCTCTTACCAAAGTAAATACCTCCCACTAAT
TCTCTGACAACAACGAAGTCAGTACCTTTAGCAAATTGTGGCTTGATTGGAGATAAGTCTAAAAGAGAGT
CGGATGCAAAGTTACATGGTCTTAAGTTGGCGTACAATTGAAGTTCTTTACGGATTTTTAGTAAACCTTG
TTCAGGTCTAACACTACCGGTACCCCATTTAGGACCACCCACAGCACCTAACAAAACGGCATCAGCCTTC
TTGGAGGCTTCCAGCGCCTCATCTGGAAGTGGAACACCTGTAGCATCGATAGCAGCACCACCAATTAAAT
GATTTTCGAAATCGAACTTGACATTGGAACGAACATCAGAAATAGCTTTAAGAACCTTAATGGCTTCGGC
TGTGATTTCTTGACCAACGTGGTCACCTGGCAAAACGACGATCTTCTTAGGGGCAGACATTAGAATGGTA
TATCCTTGAAATATATATATATATATTGCTGAAATGTAAAAGGTAAGAAAAGTTAGAAAGTAAGACGATT
GCTAACCACCTATTGGAAAAAACAATAGGTCCTTAAATAATATTGTCAACTTCAAGTATTGTGATGCAAG
CATTTAGTCATGAACGCTTCTCTATTCTATATGAAAAGCCGGTTCCGGCGCTCTCACCTTTCCTTTTTCT
CCCAATTTTTCAGTTGAAAAAGGTATATGCGTCAGGCGACCTCTGAAATTAACAAAAAATTTCCAGTCAT
CGAATTTGATTCTGTGCGATAGCGCCCCTGTGTGTTCTCGTTATGTTGAGGAAAAAAATAATGGTTGCTA
AGAGATTCGAACTCTTGCATCTTACGATACCTGAGTATTCCCACAGTTAACTGCGGTCAAGATATTTCTT
GAATCAGGCGCCTTAGACCGCTCGGCCAAACAACCAATTACTTGTTGAGAAATAGAGTATAATTATCCTA
TAAATATAACGTTTTTGAACACACATGAACAAGGAAGTACAGGAGACGTCAGGTGGCACTTTTCGGGGAA
ATGTGCGCGGAACCCCTATTTGTTTATTTTTCTAAATACATTCAAATATGTATCCGCTCATGAGACAATA
ACCCTGATAAATGCTTCAATAATATTGAAAAAGGAAGAGTATGAGTATTCAACATTTCCGTGTCGCCCTT
ATTCCCTTTTTTGCGGCATTTTGCCTTCCTGTTTTTGCTCACCCAGAAACGCTGGTGAAAGTAAAAGATG
CTGAAGATCAGTTGGGTGCACGAGTGGGTTACATCGAACTGGATCTCAACAGCGGTAAGATCCTTGAGAG
TTTTCGCCCCGAAGAACGTTTTCCAATGATGAGCACTTTTAAAGTTCTGCTATGTGGCGCGGTATTATCC
CGTATTGACGCCGGGCAAGAGCAACTCGGTCGCCGCATACACTATTCTCAGAATGACTTGGTTGAGTACT
CACCAGTCACAGAAAAGCATCTTACGGATGGCATGACAGTAAGAGAATTATGCAGTGCTGCCATAACCAT
GAGTGATAACACTGCGGCCAACTTACTTCTGACAACGATCGGAGGACCGAAGGAGCTAACCGCTTTTTTG
CACAACATGGGGGATCATGTAACTCGCCTTGATCGTTGGGAACCGGAGCTGAATGAAGCCATACCAAACG
ACGAGCGTGACACCACGATGCCTGTAGCAATGGCAACAACGTTGCGCAAACTATTAACTGGCGAACTACT
TACTCTAGCTTCCCGGCAACAATTAATAGACTGGATGGAGGCGGATAAAGTTGCAGGACCACTTCTGCGC
TCGGCCCTTCCGGCTGGCTGGTTTATTGCTGATAAATCTGGAGCCGGTGAGCGTGGGTCTCGCGGTATCA
TTGCAGCACTGGGGCCAGATGGTAAGCCCTCCCGTATCGTAGTTATCTACACGACGGGGAGTCAGGCAAC
TATGGATGAACGAAATAGACAGATCGCTGAGATAGGTGCCTCACTGATTAAGCATTGGTAACTGTCAGAC
CAAGTTTACTCATATATACTTTAGATTGATTTAAAACTTCATTTTTAATTTAAAAGGATCTAGGTGAAGA
TCCTTTTTGATAATCTCATGACCAAAATCCCTTAACGTGAGTTTTCGTTCCACTGAGCGTCAGACCCCGT
AGAAAAGATCAAAGGATCTTCTTGAGATCCTTTTTTTCTGCGCGTAATCTGCTGCTTGCAAACAAAAAAA
CCACCGCTACCAGCGGTGGTTTGTTTGCCGGATCAAGAGCTACCAACTCTTTTTCCGAAGGTAACTGGCT
TCAGCAGAGCGCAGATACCAAATACTGTTCTTCTAGTGTAGCCGTAGTTAGGCCACCACTTCAAGAACTC
TGTAGCACCGCCTACATACCTCGCTCTGCTAATCCTGTTACCAGTGGCTGCTGCCAGTGGCGATAAGTCG
TGTCTTACCGGGTTGGACTCAAGACGATAGTTACCGGATAAGGCGCAGCGGTCGGGCTGAACGGGGGGTT
CGTGCACACAGCCCAGCTTGGAGCGAACGACCTACACCGAACTGAGATACCTACAGCGTGAGCTATGAGA
AAGCGCCACGCTTCCCGAAGGGAGAAAGGCGGACAGGTATCCGGTAAGCGGCAGGGTCGGAACAGGAGAG
CGCACGAGGGAGCTTCCAGGGGGAAACGCCTGGTATCTTTATAGTCCTGTCGGGTTTCGCCACCTCTGAC
TTGAGCGTCGATTTTTGTGATGCTCGTCAGGGGGGCGGAGCCTATGGAAAAACGCCAGCAACGCGGCCTT
TTTACGGTTCCTGGCCTTTTGCTGGCCTTTTGCTCACATGTTCTTTCCTGCGTTATCCCCTGATTCTGTG
GATAACCGTATTACCGCCTTTGAGTGAGCTGATACCGCTCGCCGCAGCCGAACGACCGAGCGCAGCGAGT
CAGTGAGCGAGGAAGCGGAAGAGCGCCCAATACGCAAACCGCCTCTCCCCGCGCGTTGGCCGATTCATTA
ATGCAGCTGGCACGACAGGTTTCCCGACTGGAAAGCGGGCAGTGAGCGCAACGCAATTAATGTGAGTTAG
CTCACTCATTAGGCACCCCAGGCTTTACACTTTATGCTTCCGGCTCGTATGTTGTGTGGAATTGTGAGCG
GATAACAATTTCACACAGGAAACAGCTATGACCATGATTACGCCAAGCGCGCAATTAACCCTCACTAAAG
GGAACAAAAGCTGGAGCTCCACCGCGGTGGC
Features (pLannotate 1.2.2; 25 found; start..end, strand, type, name):
     26..669     +  promoter       GAP promoter: S. cerevisiae TDH3; promoter for glyceraldehyde-3-phosphate dehydrogenase
    675..719     +  misc_feature   MCS (fragment): pBluescript multiple cloning site
    720..1637    +  CDS            ADE1: PUR7_YEAST - Experimental evidence at protein level: Swiss-Prot protein existence level 1. From Saccharomyces cerevisiae (strain ATCC 204508 / S288c) (Baker's yeast).
   1665..2378    +  CDS            GFP: Aequoria victoria green fluorescent protein
   2399..2586    +  terminator     ADH1 terminator: S. cerevisiae ADH1; transcription terminator for the S. cerevisiae alcohol dehydrogenase 1 (ADH1) gene
   2591..2609    -  promoter       T7 promoter: promoter for bacteriophage T7 RNA polymerase
   2617..2772    +  CDS            lacZα (fragment): LacZα fragment of β-galactosidase; lacZ fragment
   2776..3204    +  rep_origin     f1 ori (sequence partly withheld): f1 bacteriophage origin of replication; arrow indicates direction of (+) strand synthesis
   3232..3283    -  misc_feature   bom (fragment): basis of mobility region from pBR322
   3439..5151    -  CDS            ADE2: PUR6_YEAST - Experimental evidence at protein level: Swiss-Prot protein existence level 1. From Saccharomyces cerevisiae (strain ATCC 204508 / S288c) (Baker's yeast).
   5152..5527    -  promoter       ADE2 promoter: S. cerevisiae ADE2
   5538..5651    +  rep_origin     f1 ori (fragment): f1 bacteriophage origin of replication; arrow indicates direction of (+) strand synthesis
   5652..5751    -  misc_feature   bom (fragment): basis of mobility region from pBR322
   5853..5888    -  CDS            rop (fragment): Rop protein, which maintains plasmids at low copy number; rop
   6201..7295    -  CDS            LEU2: 3-isopropylmalate dehydrogenase, required for leucine biosynthesis; S. cerevisiae LEU2; yeast auxotrophic marker
   7296..7703    -  promoter       LEU2 promoter: S. cerevisiae LEU2
   7871..7975    +  promoter       AmpR promoter: bla
   7976..8836    +  CDS            AmpR: β-lactamase; bla; confers resistance to ampicillin, carbenicillin, and related antibiotics
   9007..9595    +  rep_origin     ori: high-copy-number ColE1/pMB1/pBR322/pUC origin of replication
   9778..9870    +  CDS            lacI (fragment): lac repressor; lacI; The lac repressor binds to the lac operator to inhibit transcription in E. coli. This inhibition can be relieved by adding lactose or isopropyl-β-D-thiogalactopyranoside (IPTG).
   9883..9904    +  protein_bind   CAP binding site: CAP binding activates transcription in the presence of cAMP. E. coli catabolite activator protein
   9919..9949    +  promoter       lac promoter: promoter for the E. coli lac operon
   9957..9973    +  protein_bind   lac operator: The lac repressor binds to the lac operator to inhibit transcription in E. coli. This inhibition can be relieved by adding lactose or isopropyl-β-D-thiogalactopyranoside (IPTG). lac repressor encoded by lacI
  10018..10036   +  promoter       T3 promoter: promoter for bacteriophage T3 RNA polymerase
  10049..7       +  misc_feature   MCS (fragment) (across the origin): pBluescript multiple cloning site
