[The description below was written by a language model from this plasmid's Addgene catalogue record and pLannotate feature annotations shown in this document.]
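Description:
pRH3154 is a yeast integrating plasmid (YIp) of about 10 kb, built on the pRH3022 backbone by Gibson cloning and intended for expression in Saccharomyces cerevisiae. In E. coli it is maintained as a high-copy plasmid through a ColE1/pUC-type origin and selected with ampicillin via the β-lactamase gene. The annotated features include no yeast replication origin or centromere, which fits the YIp designation: stable maintenance in yeast depends on integration into the genome. Two yeast markers are present, each with its native promoter: ADE2 and LEU2. These allow selection by adenine or leucine prototrophy and provide homology for chromosomal targeting, although the record does not state which locus is used for integration. Remnants of a pBluescript-type scaffold are also annotated, including f1 origin sequences, lac promoter/operator and lacZα fragments, flanking T3 and T7 promoters, and partial bom and rop segments.

The payload is a single expression cassette in which the strong constitutive TDH3 (GAP) promoter drives the ADE1 coding sequence carrying an L32P substitution, followed by GFP as a C-terminal partner and ending at the ADH1 terminator. According to the catalogue entry, the plasmid belongs to a set of protein quality control substrates and matched controls, from a study of proteins that remain functional yet are degraded. The ade1-L32P-GFP fusion is presumably the mutant substrate of such a pair. The GFP tag would allow steady-state levels and turnover of the protein to be followed by fluorescence, though the record does not describe specific assays.
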