Addgene plasmid #210174: pRH3154
Purpose: Protein quality control substrate and associated control YIp ADE2-LEU2 pTDH3::ade1-L32P-GFP::tADH1
Depositing lab: Randy Hampton. Depositing organization: University of California, San Diego (UCSD). Publication: Exploring the "misfolding problem" by systematic discovery and analysis of functional-but-degraded proteins. Flagg MP, Lam B, Lam DK, Le TM, Kao A, Slaiwa YI, Hampton RY. Mol Biol Cell. 2023 Dec 1;34(13):ar125. doi: 10.1091/mbc.E23-06-0248. Epub 2023 Sep 20. PubMed 37729018.
Backbone
  Vector backbone: pRH3022
  Vector type: Yeast Expression
Growth in bacteria
  Bacterial resistance: Ampicillin, 100 μg/mL
  Growth temperature: 37°C
  Growth strain: DH5alpha
  Copy number: High Copy
Gene/Insert
  Gene/Insert name: YIp ADE2-LEU2 pTDH3::ade1-L32P-GFP::tADH1
  Species: S. cerevisiae (budding yeast)
  Mutation: L32P
  Entrez Gene: ADE2 (a.k.a. YOR128C)
  Cloning method: Gibson Cloning
Terms and licenses: Academic/Nonprofit Terms; Industry Terms: Not Available to Industry
How to cite: pRH3154 was a gift from Randy Hampton (Addgene plasmid # 210174 ; http://n2t.net/addgene:210174 ; RRID:Addgene_210174)
